>Addgene plasmid #136189 | pCDNA4.TO-ORF29a-2xCSTREP | addgene full sequence | sequence record 267496 | Addgene NGS Result
GACGGATCGGGAGATCTCCCGATCCCCTATGGTGCACTCTCAGTACAATCTGCTCTGATGCCGCATAGTT
AAGCCAGTATCTGCTCCCTGCTTGTGTGTTGGAGGTCGCTGAGTAGTGCGCGAGCAAAATTTAAGCTACA
ACAAGGCAAGGCTTGACCGACAATTGCATGAAGAATCTGCTTAGGGTTAGGCGTTTTGCGCTGCTTCGCG
ATGTACGGGCCAGATATACGCGTTGACATTGATTATTGACTAGTTATTAATAGTAATCAATTACGGGGTC
ATTAGTTCATAGCCCATATATGGAGTTCCGCGTTACATAACTTACGGTAAATGGCCCGCCTGGCTGACCG
CCCAACGACCCCCGCCCATTGACGTCAATAATGACGTATGTTCCCATAGTAACGCCAATAGGGACTTTCC
ATTGACGTCAATGGGTGGAGTATTTACGGTAAACTGCCCACTTGGCAGTACATCAAGTGTATCATATGCC
AAGTACGCCCCCTATTGACGTCAATGACGGTAAATGGCCCGCCTGGCATTATGCCCAGTACATGACCTTA
TGGGACTTTCCTACTTGGCAGTACATCTACGTATTAGTCATCGCTATTACCATGGTGATGCGGTTTTGGC
AGTACATCAATGGGCGTGGATAGCGGTTTGACTCACGGGGATTTCCAAGTCTCCACCCCATTGACGTCAA
TGGGAGTTTGTTTTGGCACCAAAATCAACGGGACTTTCCAAAATGTCGTAACAACTCCGCCCCATTGACG
CAAATGGGCGGTAGGCGTGTACGGTGGGAGGTCTATATAAGCAGAGCTCTCCCTATCAGTGATAGAGATC
TCCCTATCAGTGATAGAGATCGTCGACGAGCTCGTTTAGTGAACCGTCAGATCGCCTGGAGACGCCATCC
ACGCTGTTTTGACCTCCATAGAAGACACCGGGACCGATCCAGCCTCCGGACTCTAGCGTTTAAACTTAAG
CTTGGTACCGAGCTCGGATCCACTAGTCCAGTGTGGTGGAATTCATGCTGCTCAGCCGTCACAGGGAGCG
CCTTGCCGCCAACCTGCAGGAGACCGCCAAAGACGCCGGAGAGAGGTGGGAACTGAGTGCCCCGACATTC
ACGCGACACTGTCCCAAAACGGCACGGATGGCGCACCCTTTTATTGGCGTGGTGCACAGAATAAACTCAT
ACAGTTCGGTCCTGGAAACATACTGCACACGGCACCATCCCGCCACGCCCACGTCAGCAAATCCCGACGT
GGGAACCCCCAGACCGTCCGAGGACAACGTCCCCGCAAAGCCGCGCCTATTGGAGTCCCTATCAACATAC
TTGCAGATGCGGTGTGTGCGCGAGGACGCGCACGTCTCCACGGCCGATCAACTGGTCGAGTACCAGGCGG
CCAGAAAAACACACGACTCCCTGCACGCCTGCTCTGTCTACCGCGAACTTCAGGCTTTTCTGGTTAACCT
TTCGTCCTTTCTGAACGGCTGTTACGTTCCCGGGGTGCACTGGCTGGAGCCCTTCCAACAGCAGCTAGTA
ATGCACACTTTTTTCTTTTTGGTTTCAATCAAGGCCCCACAAAAGACGCACCAGTTGTTTGGATTGTTTA
AGCAGTACTTCGGTTTATTTGAAACTCCAAACAGTGTTTTACAGACGTTTAAGCAAAAGGCAAGCGTATT
CCTAATACCAAGGAGACACGGAAAGACATGGATAGTGGTGGCGATCATCAGCATGCTACTGGCATCCGTA
GAGAACATTAACATTGGGTACGTAGCCCACCAAAAGCACGTAGCCAACTCCGTGTTCGCGGAAATCATAA
AGACGCTTTGTCGGTGGTTCCCCCCCAAAAATTTAAACATCAAGAAGGAGAACGGAACCATAATCTACAC
GCGACCCGGAGGACGGTCCAGCTCGCTGATGTGCGCAACATGCTTCAATAAGAACGTAAGCCCAGGGCCT
TCAGGGCGGCCGCTCGAGGGAGGCGGTGGATGGAGCCACCCCCAGTTCGAGAAGGGCGGCGGCAGCGGCG
GCGGCAGCGGCGGCGGCAGCTGGAGCCACCCCCAGTTCGAGAAGGGGCCCGTTTAAACCCGCTGATCAGC
CTCGACTGTGCCTTCTAGTTGCCAGCCATCTGTTGTTTGCCCCTCCCCCGTGCCTTCCTTGACCCTGGAA
GGTGCCACTCCCACTGTCCTTTCCTAATAAAATGAGGAAATTGCATCGCATTGTCTGAGTAGGTGTCATT
CTATTCTGGGGGGTGGGGTGGGGCAGGACAGCAAGGGGGAGGATTGGGAAGACAATAGCAGGCATGCTGG
GGATGCGGTGGGCTCTATGGCTTCTGAGGCGGAAAGAACCAGCTGGGGCTCTAGGGGGTATCCCC
[124 nt withheld, positions 2376-2499]
C
[91 nt withheld, positions 2501-2591]
A
[49 nt withheld, positions 2593-2641]
CCTTTGACGTTGGAGTCCACGTTCTTT
[37 nt withheld, positions 2669-2705]
ACCCTATCTCGGTCTATTCTTTTGATTTATAAGGGATTTTGCCGATTTCGGCCTATTGGTTAAAAAATGA
GCTGATTTAACAAAAATTTAACGCGAATTAATTCTGTGGAATGTGTGTCAGTTAGGGTGTGGAAAGTCCC
CAGGCTCCCCAGCAGGCAGAAGTATGCAAAGCATGCATCTCAATTAGTCAGCAACCAGGTGTGGAAAGTC
CCCAGGCTCCCCAGCAGGCAGAAGTATGCAAAGCATGCATCTCAATTAGTCAGCAACCATAGTCCCGCCC
CTAACTCCGCCCATCCCGCCCCTAACTCCGCCCAGTTCCGCCCATTCTCCGCCCCATGGCTGACTAATTT
TTTTTATTTATGCAGAGGCCGAGGCCGCCTCTGCCTCTGAGCTATTCCAGAAGTAGTGAGGAGGCTTTTT
TGGAGGCCTAGGCTTTTGCAAAAAGCTCCCGGGAGCTTGTATATCCATTTTCGGATCTGATCAGCACGTG
TTGACAATTAATCATCGGCATAGTATATCGGCATAGTATAATACGACAAGGTGAGGAACTAAACCATGGC
CAAGTTGACCAGTGCCGTTCCGGTGCTCACCGCGCGCGACGTCGCCGGAGCGGTCGAGTTCTGGACCGAC
CGGCTCGGGTTCTCCCGGGACTTCGTGGAGGACGACTTCGCCGGTGTGGTCCGGGACGACGTGACCCTGT
TCATCAGCGCGGTCCAGGACCAGGTGGTGCCGGACAACACCCTGGCCTGGGTGTGGGTGCGCGGCCTGGA
CGAGCTGTACGCCGAGTGGTCGGAGGTCGTGTCCACGAACTTCCGGGACGCCTCCGGGCCGGCCATGACC
GAGATCGGCGAGCAGCCGTGGGGGCGGGAGTTCGCCCTGCGCGACCCGGCCGGCAACTGCGTGCACTTCG
TGGCCGAGGAGCAGGACTGACACGTGCTACGAGATTTCGATTCCACCGCCGCCTTCTATGAAAGGTTGGG
CTTCGGAATCGTTTTCCGGGACGCCGGCTGGATGATCCTCCAGCGCGGGGATCTCATGCTGGAGTTCTTC
GCCCACCCCAACTTGTTTATTGCAGCTTATAATGGTTACAAATAAAGCAATAGCATCACAAATTTCACAA
ATAAAGCATTTTTTTCACTGCATTCTAGTTGTGGTTTGTCCAAACTCATCAATGTATCTTATCATGTCTG
TATACCGTCGACCTCTAGCTAGAGCTTGGCGTAATCATGGTCATAGCTGTTTCCTGTGTGAAATTGTTAT
CCGCTCACAATTCCACACAACATACGAGCCGGAAGCATAAAGTGTAAAGCCTGGGGTGCCTAATGAGTGA
GCTAACTCACATTAATTGCGTTGCGCTCACTGCCCGCTTTCCAGTCGGGAAACCTGTCGTGCCAGCTGCA
TTAATGAATCGGCCAACGCGCGGGGAGAGGCGGTTTGCGTATTGGGCGCTCTTCCGCTTCCTCGCTCACT
GACTCGCTGCGCTCGGTCGTTCGGCTGCGGCGAGCGGTATCAGCTCACTCAAAGGCGGTAATACGGTTAT
CCACAGAATCAGGGGATAACGCAGGAAAGAACATGTGAGCAAAAGGCCAGCAAAAGGCCAGGAACCGTAA
AAAGGCCGCGTTGCTGGCGTTTTTCCATAGGCTCCGCCCCCCTGACGAGCATCACAAAAATCGACGCTCA
AGTCAGAGGTGGCGAAACCCGACAGGACTATAAAGATACCAGGCGTTTCCCCCTGGAAGCTCCCTCGTGC
GCTCTCCTGTTCCGACCCTGCCGCTTACCGGATACCTGTCCGCCTTTCTCCCTTCGGGAAGCGTGGCGCT
TTCTCATAGCTCACGCTGTAGGTATCTCAGTTCGGTGTAGGTCGTTCGCTCCAAGCTGGGCTGTGTGCAC
GAACCCCCCGTTCAGCCCGACCGCTGCGCCTTATCCGGTAACTATCGTCTTGAGTCCAACCCGGTAAGAC
ACGACTTATCGCCACTGGCAGCAGCCACTGGTAACAGGATTAGCAGAGCGAGGTATGTAGGCGGTGCTAC
AGAGTTCTTGAAGTGGTGGCCTAACTACGGCTACACTAGAAGAACAGTATTTGGTATCTGCGCTCTGCTG
AAGCCAGTTACCTTCGGAAAAAGAGTTGGTAGCTCTTGATCCGGCAAACAAACCACCGCTGGTAGCGGTG
GTTTTTTTGTTTGCAAGCAGCAGATTACGCGCAGAAAAAAAGGATCTCAAGAAGATCCTTTGATCTTTTC
TACGGGGTCTGACGCTCAGTGGAACGAAAACTCACGTTAAGGGATTTTGGTCATGAGATTATCAAAAAGG
ATCTTCACCTAGATCCTTTTAAATTAAAAATGAAGTTTTAAATCAATCTAAAGTATATATGAGTAAACTT
GGTCTGACAGTTACCAATGCTTAATCAGTGAGGCACCTATCTCAGCGATCTGTCTATTTCGTTCATCCAT
AGTTGCCTGACTCCCCGTCGTGTAGATAACTACGATACGGGAGGGCTTACCATCTGGCCCCAGTGCTGCA
ATGATACCGCGAGACCCACGCTCACCGGCTCCAGATTTATCAGCAATAAACCAGCCAGCCGGAAGGGCCG
AGCGCAGAAGTGGTCCTGCAACTTTATCCGCCTCCATCCAGTCTATTAATTGTTGCCGGGAAGCTAGAGT
AAGTAGTTCGCCAGTTAATAGTTTGCGCAACGTTGTTGCCATTGCTACAGGCATCGTGGTGTCACGCTCG
TCGTTTGGTATGGCTTCATTCAGCTCCGGTTCCCAACGATCAAGGCGAGTTACATGATCCCCCATGTTGT
GCAAAAAAGCGGTTAGCTCCTTCGGTCCTCCGATCGTTGTCAGAAGTAAGTTGGCCGCAGTGTTATCACT
CATGGTTATGGCAGCACTGCATAATTCTCTTACTGTCATGCCATCCGTAAGATGCTTTTCTGTGACTGGT
GAGTACTCAACCAAGTCATTCTGAGAATAGTGTATGCGGCGACCGAGTTGCTCTTGCCCGGCGTCAATAC
GGGATAATACCGCGCCACATAGCAGAACTTTAAAAGTGCTCATCATTGGAAAACGTTCTTCGGGGCGAAA
ACTCTCAAGGATCTTACCGCTGTTGAGATCCAGTTCGATGTAACCCACTCGTGCACCCAACTGATCTTCA
GCATCTTTTACTTTCACCAGCGTTTCTGGGTGAGCAAAAACAGGAAGGCAAAATGCCGCAAAAAAGGGAA
TAAGGGCGACACGGAAATGTTGAATACTCATACTCTTCCTTTTTCAATATTATTGAAGCATTTATCAGGG
TTATTGTCTCATGAGCGGATACATATTTGAATGTATTTAGAAAAATAAACAAATAGGGGTTCCGCGCACA
TTTCCCCGAAAAGTGCCACCTGACGTC
Features (pLannotate 1.2.2; 22 found; start..end, strand, type, name):
     28..80      -  misc_feature   bom (fragment): basis of mobility region from pBR322
    235..614     +  enhancer       CMV enhancer: human cytomegalovirus immediate early enhancer
    615..818     +  promoter       CMV promoter: human cytomegalovirus (CMV) immediate early promoter
    820..839     +  promoter       PLtetO-1 promoter (fragment): modified phage lambda PL promoter with tet operator sites (Lutz and Bujard, 1997)
    841..860     +  promoter       PLtetO-1 promoter (fragment): modified phage lambda PL promoter with tet operator sites (Lutz and Bujard, 1997)
    868..901     +  promoter       TRE3GV promoter (fragment): 3rd-generation Tet-responsive promoter that can be activated by binding of Tet-On® 3G, optimized for retroviral and lentiviral vectors
   1025..1945    +  CDS            TRM3 (fragment): TRM3_HHV8P - Protein inferred from homology: Swiss-Prot protein existence level 3. Component of the molecular motor that translocates viral genomic DNA in empty capsid during DNA packaging. Forms a tripartite terminase complex together with TRM1 and TRM2 in the host cytoplasm. Once the complex reaches the host nucleus, it interacts with the capsid portal vertex. This portal forms a ring in which genomic DNA is translocated into the capsid. TRM3 carries an RNase H-like nuclease activity that plays an important role for the cleavage of concatemeric viral DNA into unit length genomes. From Human
   2106..2330    +  polyA_signal   bGH poly(A) signal: bovine growth hormone polyadenylation signal
   2334..2355    +  promoter       SV40 promoter (fragment): SV40 enhancer and early promoter
   2376..2804    +  rep_origin     f1 ori (sequence partly withheld): f1 bacteriophage origin of replication; arrow indicates direction of (+) strand synthesis
   2818..3147    +  promoter       SV40 promoter: SV40 enhancer and early promoter
   3195..3242    +  promoter       EM7 promoter: synthetic bacterial promoter&nbsp
   3261..3635    +  CDS            BleoR: antibiotic-binding protein; Sh ble from Streptoalloteichus hindustanus; confers resistance to bleomycin, phleomycin, and Zeocin™
   3645..3770    +  CDS            ble (fragment): BLE_KLEPN - Experimental evidence at protein level: Swiss-Prot protein existence level 1. Binding protein with a strong affinity to the bleomycin family of antibiotics. Binds to CL990; an antimitotic-antibiotic compound. From Klebsiella pneumoniae.
   3765..3886    +  polyA_signal   SV40 poly(A) signal: SV40 polyadenylation signal
   3959..3975    -  protein_bind   lac operator: The lac repressor binds to the lac operator to inhibit transcription in E. coli. This inhibition can be relieved by adding lactose or isopropyl-β-D-thiogalactopyranoside (IPTG). lac repressor encoded by lacI
   3983..4013    -  promoter       lac promoter: promoter for the E. coli lac operon
   4028..4049    -  protein_bind   CAP binding site: CAP binding activates transcription in the presence of cAMP. E. coli catabolite activator protein
   4062..4154    -  CDS            lacI (fragment): lac repressor; lacI; The lac repressor binds to the lac operator to inhibit transcription in E. coli. This inhibition can be relieved by adding lactose or isopropyl-β-D-thiogalactopyranoside (IPTG).
   4337..4925    -  rep_origin     ori: high-copy-number ColE1/pMB1/pBR322/pUC origin of replication
   5096..5956    -  CDS            AmpR: β-lactamase; bla; confers resistance to ampicillin, carbenicillin, and related antibiotics
   5957..6061    -  promoter       AmpR promoter: bla
