[The description below was written by a language model from this plasmid's Addgene catalogue record and pLannotate feature annotations shown in this document.]
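Description:
pCDNA4.TO-ORF29a-2xCSTREP is a mammalian expression plasmid built on the Invitrogen pcDNA4/TO backbone that expresses ORF29a of Kaposi's sarcoma-associated herpesvirus (KSHV) with a C-terminal tandem Strep tag. The insert was derived from cDNA of reactivated TREx BCBL-1-RTA cells. The annotation matches it as a fragment of TRM3, the tripartite terminase subunit 3 of human herpesvirus 8. This protein is part of the motor that packages viral genomes into capsids, and its nuclease activity cleaves concatemeric viral DNA into unit lengths. The fragmentary match is consistent with ORF29a being only one portion of the ORF29 coding region. The Strep tag is not annotated separately in the feature table, although there is unannotated space between the end of the matched coding region and the polyadenylation signal.

Expression is driven by the human CMV immediate-early enhancer and promoter. Short tet-operator-like matches lie immediately downstream of the promoter, reflecting the tetracycline-operator design of this backbone. In cells expressing the Tet repressor, transcription is held off until tetracycline or doxycycline is added; in cells lacking the repressor, expression is constitutive. A bovine growth hormone polyadenylation signal terminates the transcript. A separate cassette places the Sh ble gene under tandem SV40 early and bacterial EM7 promoters with an SV40 polyadenylation signal, allowing Zeocin selection of stable mammalian lines. In E. coli the plasmid is maintained by a high-copy ColE1/pUC-type origin and ampicillin resistance, and an f1 origin is also present. The construct belongs to a set of tagged KSHV open reading frames and suits affinity purification of ORF29a to identify interacting viral and host proteins.
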