Addgene plasmid #136189: pCDNA4.TO-ORF29a-2xCSTREP
Purpose: Expresses C-terminally strep tagged Kaposi's Sarcoma Associated Herpesvirus (KSHV) ORF29a
Depositing lab: Britt Glaunsinger. Depositing organization: University of California, Berkeley. Publication: Global mapping of herpesvirus-host protein complexes reveals a transcription strategy for late genes. Davis ZH, Verschueren E, Jang GM, Kleffman K, Johnson JR, Park J, Von Dollen J, Maher MC, Johnson T, Newton W, Jager S, Shales M, Horner J, Hernandez RD, Krogan NJ, Glaunsinger BA. Mol Cell. 2015 Jan 22;57(2):349-60. doi: 10.1016/j.molcel.2014.11.026. Epub 2014 Dec 24. PubMed 25544563.
Backbone
  Vector backbone: pCDNA4.TO
  Backbone manufacturer: Invitrogen
  Vector type: Mammalian Expression
  Selectable markers: Zeocin
Growth in bacteria
  Bacterial resistance: Ampicillin, 100 μg/mL
  Growth temperature: 37°C
  Growth strain: DH5alpha
  Copy number: High Copy
Gene/Insert
  Gene/Insert name: ORF29a
  Species: Kaposi's sarcoma-associated herpesvirus (KSHV)
  Promoter: CMV
  Cloning method: Restriction Enzyme; 5′ cloning site Unknown (unknown if destroyed)
  Sequencing primers: 5′ CGCAAATGGGCGGTAGGCGTG; 3′ TAGAAGGCACAGTCGAGGCT
Resource information
  A portion of this plasmid was derived from a plasmid made by: cDNA of reactivated TREx BCBL-1-RTA cells
Terms and licenses: Academic/Nonprofit Terms; Industry Terms: Not Available to Industry
How to cite: pCDNA4.TO-ORF29a-2xCSTREP was a gift from Britt Glaunsinger (Addgene plasmid # 136189 ; http://n2t.net/addgene:136189 ; RRID:Addgene_136189)
